Addgene plasmid #210175: pRH3155
Purpose: Protein quality control substrate and associated control YIp ADE2-LEU2 pTDH3::ade1-L32R-GFP::tADH1
Depositing lab: Randy Hampton. Depositing organization: University of California, San Diego (UCSD). Publication: Exploring the "misfolding problem" by systematic discovery and analysis of functional-but-degraded proteins. Flagg MP, Lam B, Lam DK, Le TM, Kao A, Slaiwa YI, Hampton RY. Mol Biol Cell. 2023 Dec 1;34(13):ar125. doi: 10.1091/mbc.E23-06-0248. Epub 2023 Sep 20. PubMed 37729018.
Backbone
  Vector backbone: pRH3022
  Vector type: Yeast Expression
Growth in bacteria
  Bacterial resistance: Ampicillin, 100 μg/mL
  Growth temperature: 37°C
  Growth strain: DH5alpha
  Copy number: High Copy
Gene/Insert
  Gene/Insert name: YIp ADE2-LEU2 pTDH3::ade1-L32R-GFP::tADH1
  Species: S. cerevisiae (budding yeast)
  Mutation: L32R
  Entrez Gene: ADE2 (a.k.a. YOR128C)
  Cloning method: Gibson Cloning
Terms and licenses: Academic/Nonprofit Terms; Industry Terms: Not Available to Industry
How to cite: pRH3155 was a gift from Randy Hampton (Addgene plasmid # 210175 ; http://n2t.net/addgene:210175 ; RRID:Addgene_210175)
