[The description below was written by a language model from this plasmid's Addgene catalogue record and pLannotate feature annotations shown in this document.]
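Description:
pRH3155 is a 10,066 nt yeast integrating plasmid (YIp) for Saccharomyces cerevisiae, built on the pRH3022 backbone by Gibson cloning. It is propagated in E. coli through a high-copy ColE1/pUC-type origin and selected with ampicillin via the bla gene. The feature table shows no yeast replication origin (no 2μ or CEN/ARS), consistent with the YIp designation: the plasmid must integrate into the genome to be maintained. Two yeast markers are present, each with its native promoter: ADE2 and LEU2. The "ADE2-LEU2" naming suggests these serve as the integration homology and/or auxotrophic selection, but the record does not state which locus is targeted or how the plasmid is prepared for integration. pBluescript-derived remnants also appear, including an f1 ori, lacZα and MCS fragments, lac promoter/operator elements and T7 and T3 promoters, along with small pBR322-type fragments (bom, rop).

The payload is a single expression cassette in which the strong constitutive TDH3 (GAP) promoter drives the ADE1 coding sequence carrying an L32R substitution, followed by GFP and the ADH1 terminator; the construct name indicates a C-terminal GFP fusion. ADE1 encodes an enzyme of purine biosynthesis. Note that the catalogue's gene link points to ADE2, which is the marker, whereas the mutated insert is ade1.

According to the record, the plasmid belongs to a set of protein quality control substrates and matched controls, from a study of functional-but-degraded proteins and the "misfolding problem". The GFP tag would allow levels of the mutant protein to be followed by fluorescence, though the record does not explicitly say whether this particular plasmid is the substrate or the control.
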