Features (pLannotate 1.2.2; 25 found; start..end, strand, type, name):
     26..669     +  promoter       GAP promoter: S. cerevisiae TDH3; promoter for glyceraldehyde-3-phosphate dehydrogenase
    675..719     +  misc_feature   MCS (fragment): pBluescript multiple cloning site
    720..1637    +  CDS            ADE1: PUR7_YEAST - Experimental evidence at protein level: Swiss-Prot protein existence level 1. From Saccharomyces cerevisiae (strain ATCC 204508 / S288c) (Baker's yeast).
   1665..2378    +  CDS            GFP: Aequoria victoria green fluorescent protein
   2399..2586    +  terminator     ADH1 terminator: S. cerevisiae ADH1; transcription terminator for the S. cerevisiae alcohol dehydrogenase 1 (ADH1) gene
   2591..2609    -  promoter       T7 promoter: promoter for bacteriophage T7 RNA polymerase
   2617..2772    +  CDS            lacZα (fragment): LacZα fragment of β-galactosidase; lacZ fragment
   2776..3204    +  rep_origin     f1 ori (sequence partly withheld): f1 bacteriophage origin of replication; arrow indicates direction of (+) strand synthesis
   3232..3283    -  misc_feature   bom (fragment): basis of mobility region from pBR322
   3439..5151    -  CDS            ADE2: PUR6_YEAST - Experimental evidence at protein level: Swiss-Prot protein existence level 1. From Saccharomyces cerevisiae (strain ATCC 204508 / S288c) (Baker's yeast).
   5152..5527    -  promoter       ADE2 promoter: S. cerevisiae ADE2
   5538..5651    +  rep_origin     f1 ori (fragment): f1 bacteriophage origin of replication; arrow indicates direction of (+) strand synthesis
   5652..5751    -  misc_feature   bom (fragment): basis of mobility region from pBR322
   5853..5888    -  CDS            rop (fragment): Rop protein, which maintains plasmids at low copy number; rop
   6201..7295    -  CDS            LEU2: 3-isopropylmalate dehydrogenase, required for leucine biosynthesis; S. cerevisiae LEU2; yeast auxotrophic marker
   7296..7703    -  promoter       LEU2 promoter: S. cerevisiae LEU2
   7871..7975    +  promoter       AmpR promoter: bla
   7976..8836    +  CDS            AmpR: β-lactamase; bla; confers resistance to ampicillin, carbenicillin, and related antibiotics
   9007..9595    +  rep_origin     ori: high-copy-number ColE1/pMB1/pBR322/pUC origin of replication
   9778..9870    +  CDS            lacI (fragment): lac repressor; lacI; The lac repressor binds to the lac operator to inhibit transcription in E. coli. This inhibition can be relieved by adding lactose or isopropyl-β-D-thiogalactopyranoside (IPTG).
   9883..9904    +  protein_bind   CAP binding site: CAP binding activates transcription in the presence of cAMP. E. coli catabolite activator protein
   9919..9949    +  promoter       lac promoter: promoter for the E. coli lac operon
   9957..9973    +  protein_bind   lac operator: The lac repressor binds to the lac operator to inhibit transcription in E. coli. This inhibition can be relieved by adding lactose or isopropyl-β-D-thiogalactopyranoside (IPTG). lac repressor encoded by lacI
  10018..10036   +  promoter       T3 promoter: promoter for bacteriophage T3 RNA polymerase
  10049..7       +  misc_feature   MCS (fragment) (across the origin): pBluescript multiple cloning site
>Addgene plasmid #210175 | pRH3155 | addgene full sequence | sequence record 415805 | Addgene NGS Result
GGCCGCTGCTTGGCGGTCGAGTTTATCATTATCAATACTGCCATTTCAAAGAATACGTAAATAATTAATA
GTAGTGATTTTCCTAACTTTATTTAGTCAAAAAATTAGCCTTTTAATTCTGCTGTAACCCGTACATGCCC
AAAATAGGGGGCGGGTTACACAGAATATATAACATCGTAGGTGTCTGGGTGAACAGTTTATTCCTGGCAT
CCACTAAATATAATGGAGCCCGCTTTTTAAGCTGGCATCCAGAAAAAAAAAGAATCCCAGCACCAAAATA
TTGTTTTCTTCACCAACCATCAGTTCATAGGTCCATTCTCTTAGCGCAACTACAGAGAACAGGGGCACAA
ACAGGCAAAAAACGGGCACAACCTCAATGGAGTGATGCAACCTGCCTGGAGTAAATGATGACACAAGGCA
ATTGACCCACGCATGTATCTATCTCATTTTCTTACACCTTCTATTACCTTCTGCTCTCTCTGATTTGGAA
AAAGCTGAAAAAAAAGGTTGAAACCAGTTCCCTGAAATTATTCCCCTACTTGACTAATAAGTATATAAAG
ACGGTAGGTATTGATTGTAATTCTGTAAATCTATTTCTTAAACTTCTTAAATTCTACTTTTATAGTTAGT
CTTTTTTTTAGTTTTAAAACACCAAGAACTTAGTTTCGACGGATCTGCAGGAATTCGATATCAAGCTTAT
CGATACCGTCGACCTCGAGATGTCAATTACGAAGACTGAACTGGACGGTATATTGCCATTGGTGGCCAGA
GGTAAAGTTAGAGACATATATGAGGTAGACGCTGGTACATTGCGGTTTGTTGCTACGGATCGTATCTCTG
CATATGACGTTATTATGGAAAACAGCATTCCTGAAAAGGGGATCCTATTGACCAAACTGTCAGAGTTCTG
GTTCAAGTTCCTGTCCAACGATGTTCGTAATCATTTGGTCGACATCGCCCCAGGTAAGACTATTTTCGAT
TATCTACCTGCAAAATTGAGCGAACCAAAGTACAAAACGCAACTAGAAGACCGCTCTCTATTGGTTCACA
AACATAAACTAATTCCATTGGAAGTAATTGTCAGAGGCTACATCACCGGATCTGCTTGGAAAGAGTACGT
AAAAACAGGTACTGTGCATGGTTTGAAACAACCTCAAGGACTTAAAGAATCTCAAGAGTTCCCAGAACCA
ATCTTCACCCCATCGACCAAGGCTGAACAAGGTGAACATGACGAAAACATCTCTCCTGCCCAGGCCGCTG
AGCTGGTGGGTGAAGATTTGTCACGTAGAGTGGCAGAACTGGCTGTAAAACTGTACTCCAAGTGCAAAGA
TTATGCTAAGGAGAAGGGCATCATCATCGCAGACACTAAATTCGAATTCGGTATTGACGAAAAGACCAAT
GAAATTATTCTAGTGGACGAGGTGCTAACGCCAGACTCCTCTAGATTCTGGAACGGTGCCTCTTATAAGG
TAGGAGAATCCCAAGATTCTTACGATAAGCAATTTTTAAGAGACTGGCTTACTGCTAATAAGTTGAACGG
TGTTAACGGCGTCAAAATGCCCCAAGACATTGTCGACAGGACAAGGGCCAAATATATAGAGGCTTATGAA
ACATTGACAGGGTCTAAATGGTCTCACGGTCGACGGATCCCCGGGTTAATTAACAGTAAAGGAGAAGAAC
TTTTCACTGGAGTTGTCCCAATTCTTGTTGAATTAGATGGTGATGTTAATGGGCACAAATTTTCTGTCAG
TGGAGAGGGTGAAGGTGATGCAACATACGGAAAACTTACCCTTAAATTTATTTGCACTACTGGAAAACTA
CCTGTTCCATGGCCAACACTTGTCACTACTTTCACTTATGGTGTTCAATGCTTTTCAAGATACCCAGATC
ATATGAAACGGCATGACTTTTTCAAGAGTGCCATGCCCGAAGGTTATGTACAGGAAAGAACTATATTTTT
CAAAGATGACGGGAACTACAAGACACGTGCTGAAGTCAAGTTTGAAGGTGATACCCTTGTTAATAGAATC
GAGTTAAAAGGTATTGATTTTAAAGAAGATGGAAACATTCTTGGACACAAATTGGAATACAACTATAACT
CACACAATGTATACATCATGGCAGACAAACAAAAGAATGGAATCAAAGTTAACTTCAAAATTAGACACAA
CATTGAAGATGGAAGCGTTCAACTAGCAGACCATTATCAACAAAATACTCCAATTGGCGATGGCCCTGTC
CTTTTACCAGACAACCATTACCTGTCCACACAATCTGCCCTTTCGAAAGATCCCAACGAAAAGAGAGACC
ACATGGTCCTTCTTGAGTTTGTAACAGCTGCTGGGATTACACATGGCATGGATGAACTATACAAATAGGG
CGCGCCACTTCTAAATAAGCGAATTTCTTATGATTTATGATTTTTATTATTAAATAAGTTATAAAAAAAA
TAAGTGTATACAAATTTTAAAGTGACTCTTAGGTTTTAAAACGAAAATTCTTATTCTTGAGTAACTCTTT
CCTGTAGGTCAGGTTGCTTTCTCAGGTATAGTATGAGGTCGCTCTTATTGACCACACCTCTACCGGCAGC
CCTATAGTGAGTCGTATTACGCGCGCTCACTGGCCGTCGTTTTACAACGTCGTGACTGGGAAAACCCTGG
CGTTACCCAACTTAATCGCCTTGCAGCACATCCCCCTTTCGCCAGCTGGCGTAATAGCGAAGAGGCCCGC
ACCGATCGCCCTTCCCAACAGTTGCGCAGCCTGAATGGCGAATGG
[124 nt withheld, positions 2776-2899]
C
[91 nt withheld, positions 2901-2991]
A
[49 nt withheld, positions 2993-3041]
CCTTTGACGTTGGAGTCCACGTTCTTT
[37 nt withheld, positions 3069-3105]
ACCCTATCTCGGTCTATTCTTTTGATTTATAAGGGATTTTGCCGATTTCGGCCTATTGGTTAAAAAATGA
GCTGATTTAACAAAAATTTAACGCGAATTTTAACAAAATATTAACGCTTACAATTTCCTGATGCGGTATT
TTCTCCTTACGCATCTGTGCGGTATTTCACACCGCATAGATCTTATGTATGAAATTCTTAAAAAAGGACA
CCTGTAAGCGTTGATTTCTATGTATGAAGTCCACATTTGATGTAATCATAACAAAGCCTAAAAAATAGGT
ATATCATTTTATAATTATTTGCTGTACAAGTATATCAATAAACTTATATATTACTTGTTTTCTAGATAAG
CTTCGTAACCGACAGTTTCTAACTTTTGTGCTTTGACAAGAACTTCTTCTTCTTGCTTTAATAAAAACTG
TTCCATTTTCGTTGTATAACTTGAATCATAAGCGCCAAGCAGTCTGACAGCCAACAGCGCAGCGTTCGTA
CTATTATTAATAGCGACGGTAGCTACTGGAACACCTCTAGGCATTTGCACAATTGAATGTAAAGAATCTA
CTCCATCTAGACAAGAACCTTTTACGGGCACACCGATGACAGGAAGTGGTGTCATTGCAGCCACCATACC
TGGCAAGTGAGCAGCCCCACCAGCTCCAGCGATAATTGTTTTAATTCCACGCTTGCTTGCGGAAATAGCA
TATGCTGACATCCTATGTGGAGTTCTATGAGCAGAGACTATTGTCACTTCAAATGGAACGCCAAAATCTT
TTAAAACCGCACATGCGGCAGACATTACCGGCAAGTCAGAGTCTGATCCCATGATGATTCCAACCAATGG
TTTGACCATTGCTTCCAAGTCCAACTTTTGAGCGACAGAGATTTTGATTGGAATATCAGTTCTACCTGTA
ATGTAGTTCAGCCTTTGTTCACATTCCGCCATACTGGAGGCAATAATATTTATGTGACCTACTTTTCTGT
TAGGTCTAGACTCTTTTCCATATAAGTACACTGAGGAACCTGGAGTCGCCAATGCTCTTTCGCAAGTTTC
TAGCTCTTTATCTTTTGTATGTTTGTCTCCAAGAACATTTAGCATAATGGCGTTCGTTGTAATGGTGGAG
AAAGATGTGAAATTCTTTGGCATTGGCAAATCCAATATTGATCTCAAATGAGCTTCAAATTGAGAAGTGA
CGCAAGCATCAATGGTATAATGTCCAGAGTTGTGAGGCCTTGGGGCAATTTCGTTAATAAGCAATTCCCC
TGTTTCTAAATAGAACATTTCCACACCAAATATACCACAACCGGGAAAAGATTTGATTGCATTTTCTGCC
AACAACTTCGCCTTAAGTTGAACGGAGTCCGGAACTCTAGCAGGCGCATAACATAAGTCACAAATATTGT
CCTTGTGGATAGTCTCTACAATTGGGTAAGAAAACACTAAACCGTTAACAGACCTCACAATCATGACTGC
TAATTCTTTAGTAAATGGTGCCCATTTTTCGGCGTACAAAGGACGATCCTTCAGTACTTCCAAAGCTTCC
GGAATCATTTCCTTATTCTTTACAACGAAGTTACCTCTTCCATCGTATGCCAAAGTCCTCGACTTCAAGA
CGAATGGAAAACCCAAATCTCTTCCAACATTCAATAGGGACGTCTCACTGGCTTGTTCCACAGGAACACT
TTGGGTAACTGCTATACCATTTTTGATTAAATGCTCTTTTTGAATATATTTGTCTTGTATCAATCTGATT
GTTTCTGGAGAAGGGTAAATTTTTAATTTGGGATGTTTTACTTGAAGATTCTTTAGTGTAGGAACATCAA
CATGCTCAATCTCAATCGTTAGCACATCACATTTTTCAGCTAGTTTTTCGATATCAAGAGGATTGGAAAA
GGAGCCATTAACGTGGTCATTGGAGTTGCTTATTTGTTTGGCAGGAGAATTTTCAGCATCTAGTATTACC
GTCTTAATGTTGAGCCTGTTTGCTGCCTCAACAATCATACGTCCCAATTGTCCCCCTCCTAATATACCAA
CTGTTCTAGAATCCATACTTGATTGTTTTGTCCGATTTTCTTGTTTTTCTTGATTGTTATAGTAGGATGT
ACTTAGAAGAGAGATCCAACGATTTTACGCACCAATTTATACATGAAATGCTCCATAATATTGTCCATTT
AGTTCTTAATAAAAGGTCAGCAAGAGTCAATCACTTAGTATTACCCGGTTCGTAGCCATGCAACAAGAGT
CATTTGTCAGCATAGCTGTAATAATCAATCATGACGTAAGAAATGTATCATAATTAAAAGTTGTTAAAGA
TGTCAGTGTTATGTTGGTGTTACAAAATTCTCGGCTTCTCACTAATATTTAATATCTCTTAAATTTTATC
TGTCTTTGATTCTTTTAAGAAAAGTTATGTATTATTCAAGAATTAATTCAGATCTATTCTTTTGATTTAT
AAGGGATTTTGCCGATTTCGGCCTATTGGTTAAAAAATGAGCTGATTTAACAAAAATTTAACGCGAATTT
TAACAAAATATTAACGCTTACAATTTCCTGATGCGGTATTTTCTCCTTACGCATCTGTGCGGTATTTCAC
ACCGCATATGGTGCACTCTCAGTACAATCTGCTCTGATGCCGCATAGTTAAGCCAGCCCCGACACCCGCC
AACACCCGCTGACGCGCCCTGACGGGCTTGTCTGCTCCCGGCATCCGCTTACAGACAAGCTGTGACCGTC
TCCGGGAGCTGCATGTGTCAGAGGTTTTCACCGTCATCACCGAAACGCGCGAGACGAAAGGGCCTCGTGA
TACGCCTATTTTTATAGGTTAATGTCATGATCTTTTTGTGTGGTGCCCTCCTCCTTGTCAATATTAATGT
TAAAGTGCAATTCTTTTTCCTTATCACGTTGAGCCATTAGTATCAATTTGCTTACCTGTATTCCTTTACA
TCCTCCTTTTTCTCCTTCTTGATAAATGTATGTAGATTGCGTATATAGTTTCGTCTACCCTATGAACATA
TTCCATTTTGTAATTTCGTGTCGTTTCTATTATGAATTTCATTTATAAAGTTTATGTACAAATATCATAA
AAAAAGAGAATCTTTTTAAGCAAGGATTTTCTTAACTTCTTCGGCGACAGCATCACCGACTTCGGTGGTA
CTGTTGGAACCACCTAAATCACCAGTTCTGATACCTGCATCCAAAACCTTTTTAACTGCATCTTCAATGG
CCTTACCTTCTTCAGGCAAGTTCAATGACAATTTCAACATCATTGCAGCAGACAAGATAGTGGCGATAGG
GTTGACCTTATTCTTTGGCAAATCTGGAGCAGAACCGTGGCATGGTTCGTACAAACCAAATGCGGTGTTC
TTGTCTGGCAAAGAGGCCAAGGACGCAGATGGCAACAAACCCAAGGAACCTGGGATAACGGAGGCTTCAT
CGGAGATGATATCACCAAACATGTTGCTGGTGATTATAATACCATTTAGGTGGGTTGGGTTCTTAACTAG
GATCATGGCGGCAGAATCAATCAATTGATGTTGAACCTTCAATGTAGGGAATTCGTTCTTGATGGTTTCC
TCCACAGTTTTTCTCCATAATCTTGAAGAGGCCAAAACATTAGCTTTATCCAAGGACCAAATAGGCAATG
GTGGCTCATGTTGTAGGGCCATGAAAGCGGCCATTCTTGTGATTCTTTGCACTTCTGGAACGGTGTATTG
TTCACTATCCCAAGCGACACCATCACCATCGTCTTCCTTTCTCTTACCAAAGTAAATACCTCCCACTAAT
TCTCTGACAACAACGAAGTCAGTACCTTTAGCAAATTGTGGCTTGATTGGAGATAAGTCTAAAAGAGAGT
CGGATGCAAAGTTACATGGTCTTAAGTTGGCGTACAATTGAAGTTCTTTACGGATTTTTAGTAAACCTTG
TTCAGGTCTAACACTACCGGTACCCCATTTAGGACCACCCACAGCACCTAACAAAACGGCATCAGCCTTC
TTGGAGGCTTCCAGCGCCTCATCTGGAAGTGGAACACCTGTAGCATCGATAGCAGCACCACCAATTAAAT
GATTTTCGAAATCGAACTTGACATTGGAACGAACATCAGAAATAGCTTTAAGAACCTTAATGGCTTCGGC
TGTGATTTCTTGACCAACGTGGTCACCTGGCAAAACGACGATCTTCTTAGGGGCAGACATTAGAATGGTA
TATCCTTGAAATATATATATATATATTGCTGAAATGTAAAAGGTAAGAAAAGTTAGAAAGTAAGACGATT
GCTAACCACCTATTGGAAAAAACAATAGGTCCTTAAATAATATTGTCAACTTCAAGTATTGTGATGCAAG
CATTTAGTCATGAACGCTTCTCTATTCTATATGAAAAGCCGGTTCCGGCGCTCTCACCTTTCCTTTTTCT
CCCAATTTTTCAGTTGAAAAAGGTATATGCGTCAGGCGACCTCTGAAATTAACAAAAAATTTCCAGTCAT
CGAATTTGATTCTGTGCGATAGCGCCCCTGTGTGTTCTCGTTATGTTGAGGAAAAAAATAATGGTTGCTA
AGAGATTCGAACTCTTGCATCTTACGATACCTGAGTATTCCCACAGTTAACTGCGGTCAAGATATTTCTT
GAATCAGGCGCCTTAGACCGCTCGGCCAAACAACCAATTACTTGTTGAGAAATAGAGTATAATTATCCTA
TAAATATAACGTTTTTGAACACACATGAACAAGGAAGTACAGGAGACGTCAGGTGGCACTTTTCGGGGAA
ATGTGCGCGGAACCCCTATTTGTTTATTTTTCTAAATACATTCAAATATGTATCCGCTCATGAGACAATA
ACCCTGATAAATGCTTCAATAATATTGAAAAAGGAAGAGTATGAGTATTCAACATTTCCGTGTCGCCCTT
ATTCCCTTTTTTGCGGCATTTTGCCTTCCTGTTTTTGCTCACCCAGAAACGCTGGTGAAAGTAAAAGATG
CTGAAGATCAGTTGGGTGCACGAGTGGGTTACATCGAACTGGATCTCAACAGCGGTAAGATCCTTGAGAG
TTTTCGCCCCGAAGAACGTTTTCCAATGATGAGCACTTTTAAAGTTCTGCTATGTGGCGCGGTATTATCC
CGTATTGACGCCGGGCAAGAGCAACTCGGTCGCCGCATACACTATTCTCAGAATGACTTGGTTGAGTACT
CACCAGTCACAGAAAAGCATCTTACGGATGGCATGACAGTAAGAGAATTATGCAGTGCTGCCATAACCAT
GAGTGATAACACTGCGGCCAACTTACTTCTGACAACGATCGGAGGACCGAAGGAGCTAACCGCTTTTTTG
CACAACATGGGGGATCATGTAACTCGCCTTGATCGTTGGGAACCGGAGCTGAATGAAGCCATACCAAACG
ACGAGCGTGACACCACGATGCCTGTAGCAATGGCAACAACGTTGCGCAAACTATTAACTGGCGAACTACT
TACTCTAGCTTCCCGGCAACAATTAATAGACTGGATGGAGGCGGATAAAGTTGCAGGACCACTTCTGCGC
TCGGCCCTTCCGGCTGGCTGGTTTATTGCTGATAAATCTGGAGCCGGTGAGCGTGGGTCTCGCGGTATCA
TTGCAGCACTGGGGCCAGATGGTAAGCCCTCCCGTATCGTAGTTATCTACACGACGGGGAGTCAGGCAAC
TATGGATGAACGAAATAGACAGATCGCTGAGATAGGTGCCTCACTGATTAAGCATTGGTAACTGTCAGAC
CAAGTTTACTCATATATACTTTAGATTGATTTAAAACTTCATTTTTAATTTAAAAGGATCTAGGTGAAGA
TCCTTTTTGATAATCTCATGACCAAAATCCCTTAACGTGAGTTTTCGTTCCACTGAGCGTCAGACCCCGT
AGAAAAGATCAAAGGATCTTCTTGAGATCCTTTTTTTCTGCGCGTAATCTGCTGCTTGCAAACAAAAAAA
CCACCGCTACCAGCGGTGGTTTGTTTGCCGGATCAAGAGCTACCAACTCTTTTTCCGAAGGTAACTGGCT
TCAGCAGAGCGCAGATACCAAATACTGTTCTTCTAGTGTAGCCGTAGTTAGGCCACCACTTCAAGAACTC
TGTAGCACCGCCTACATACCTCGCTCTGCTAATCCTGTTACCAGTGGCTGCTGCCAGTGGCGATAAGTCG
TGTCTTACCGGGTTGGACTCAAGACGATAGTTACCGGATAAGGCGCAGCGGTCGGGCTGAACGGGGGGTT
CGTGCACACAGCCCAGCTTGGAGCGAACGACCTACACCGAACTGAGATACCTACAGCGTGAGCTATGAGA
AAGCGCCACGCTTCCCGAAGGGAGAAAGGCGGACAGGTATCCGGTAAGCGGCAGGGTCGGAACAGGAGAG
CGCACGAGGGAGCTTCCAGGGGGAAACGCCTGGTATCTTTATAGTCCTGTCGGGTTTCGCCACCTCTGAC
TTGAGCGTCGATTTTTGTGATGCTCGTCAGGGGGGCGGAGCCTATGGAAAAACGCCAGCAACGCGGCCTT
TTTACGGTTCCTGGCCTTTTGCTGGCCTTTTGCTCACATGTTCTTTCCTGCGTTATCCCCTGATTCTGTG
GATAACCGTATTACCGCCTTTGAGTGAGCTGATACCGCTCGCCGCAGCCGAACGACCGAGCGCAGCGAGT
CAGTGAGCGAGGAAGCGGAAGAGCGCCCAATACGCAAACCGCCTCTCCCCGCGCGTTGGCCGATTCATTA
ATGCAGCTGGCACGACAGGTTTCCCGACTGGAAAGCGGGCAGTGAGCGCAACGCAATTAATGTGAGTTAG
CTCACTCATTAGGCACCCCAGGCTTTACACTTTATGCTTCCGGCTCGTATGTTGTGTGGAATTGTGAGCG
GATAACAATTTCACACAGGAAACAGCTATGACCATGATTACGCCAAGCGCGCAATTAACCCTCACTAAAG
GGAACAAAAGCTGGAGCTCCACCGCGGTGGC
